Addgene plasmid #214276: pCAGGS-HaloTag-KRas4B(CT)
Purpose: Mammalian expression of HaloTag fused to the C-terminal tail of KRas4B
Depositing lab: Shinya Tsukiji. Depositing organization: Nagoya Institute of Technology. Publication: ORP9-PH domain-based fluorescent reporters for visualizing phosphatidylinositol 4-phosphate dynamics in living cells. Ajiki M, Yoshikawa M, Miyazaki T, Kawasaki A, Aoki K, Nakatsu F, Tsukiji S. RSC Chem Biol. 2024 Apr 24;5(6):544-555. doi: 10.1039/d3cb00232b. eCollection 2024 Jun 5. PubMed 38846081.
Backbone
  Vector backbone: pCAGGS
  Backbone manufacturer: Dr. Jun-ichi Miyazaki (Osaka University, Japan)
  Backbone size w/o insert (bp): 4889
  Vector type: Mammalian Expression
Growth in bacteria
  Bacterial resistance: Ampicillin, 100 μg/mL
  Growth temperature: 37°C
  Growth strain: DH5alpha
  Copy number: High Copy
Gene/Insert
  Gene/Insert name: HaloTag7-KRas4B(174-188)
  Species: H. sapiens (human)
  Insert size (bp): 991
  Entrez Gene: KRAS (a.k.a. 'C-K-RAS, C-K-RAS, CFC2, K-RAS2A, K-RAS2B, K-RAS4A, K-RAS4B, K-Ras, K-Ras 2, KI-RAS, KRAS1, KRAS2, NS, NS3, OES, RALD, RASK2, c-Ki-ras, c-Ki-ras2)
  Promoter: CAG
  Cloning method: Restriction Enzyme; 5′ cloning site EcoRI (destroyed during cloning); 3′ cloning site NotI (not destroyed)
Terms and licenses: Academic/Nonprofit Terms; Industry Terms: Not Available to Industry
Depositor comments: Please visit https://www.biorxiv.org/content/10.1101/2023.12.14.571782v1 for bioRxiv preprint.
How to cite: pCAGGS-HaloTag-KRas4B(CT) was a gift from Shinya Tsukiji (Addgene plasmid # 214276 ; http://n2t.net/addgene:214276 ; RRID:Addgene_214276)
