[The description below was written by a language model from this plasmid's Addgene catalogue record and pLannotate feature annotations shown in this document.]
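Description:
pCAGGS-HaloTag-KRas4B(CT) is a mammalian expression plasmid built on the pCAGGS backbone. It is about 5.9 kb by the full sequencing record, consistent with a roughly 4.9 kb backbone plus a 991 bp insert. It is maintained in E. coli through a high-copy ColE1/pUC-type origin and selected with ampicillin via the β-lactamase gene and its native promoter. The backbone also carries remnants of cloning-vector sequence (lac promoter/operator, short lacI fragments, a T3 promoter and a piece of a pBluescript polylinker). It also has an SV40 origin, which can support episomal replication in cells expressing large T antigen, and an SV40 poly(A) signal. No mammalian selection marker is annotated, which fits transient transfection use.

Expression is driven by the composite CAG promoter, annotated here as its three parts: the CMV immediate-early enhancer, the chicken β-actin promoter and a chimeric β-actin/β-globin intron. Together these give strong, broadly active transcription. Transcripts terminate at the rabbit β-globin polyadenylation signal; the nearby "HBB fragment" hit most likely reflects the globin 3′ region of the backbone rather than an expressed gene. The insert encodes HaloTag7, a modified bacterial dehalogenase that bonds covalently to chloroalkane ligands, fused at its C-terminus to residues 174–188 of human KRas4B. The short tail is not separately annotated in the feature table. This region comprises the polybasic stretch and CAAX farnesylation motif that normally target KRas4B to the inner leaflet of the plasma membrane, so the fusion should act as a plasma-membrane-anchored HaloTag that can be labelled with fluorescent or functional Halo ligands. It was deposited with work on fluorescent reporters of phosphatidylinositol 4-phosphate dynamics in living cells, but the record does not state its specific role there.
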