Features (pLannotate 1.2.2; 19 found; start..end, strand, type, name):
    103..691     -  rep_origin     ori: high-copy-number ColE1/pMB1/pBR322/pUC origin of replication
    862..1722    -  CDS            AmpR: β-lactamase; bla; confers resistance to ampicillin, carbenicillin, and related antibiotics
   1723..1827    -  promoter       AmpR promoter: bla
   1858..2237    +  enhancer       CMV enhancer: human cytomegalovirus immediate early enhancer
   2239..2514    +  promoter       chicken β-actin promoter: No description available
   2515..3531    +  intron         chimeric intron: chimera between introns from chicken β-actin and rabbit β-globin
   3586..4476    +  CDS            HaloTag®: modified bacterial dehalogenase that forms covalent bonds with chloroalkane derivatives
   4570..4593    -  misc_feature   MCS (fragment): pBluescript multiple cloning site
   4606..4624    -  promoter       T3 promoter: promoter for bacteriophage T3 RNA polymerase
   4683..4757    +  CDS            HBB (fragment): HBB_PONPY - Experimental evidence at transcript level: Swiss-Prot protein existence level 2. Involved in oxygen transport from the lung to the various peripheral tissues. From Pongo pygmaeus (Bornean orangutan).
   4828..4883    +  polyA_signal   β-globin poly(A) signal: rabbit β-globin polyadenylation signal (Gil and Proudfoot, 1987)
   5268..5284    -  protein_bind   lac operator: The lac repressor binds to the lac operator to inhibit transcription in E. coli. This inhibition can be relieved by adding lactose or isopropyl-β-D-thiogalactopyranoside (IPTG). lac repressor encoded by lacI
   5292..5322    -  promoter       lac promoter: promoter for the E. coli lac operon
   5337..5358    -  protein_bind   CAP binding site: CAP binding activates transcription in the presence of cAMP. E. coli catabolite activator protein
   5371..5410    -  CDS            lacI (fragment): lac repressor; lacI; The lac repressor binds to the lac operator to inhibit transcription in E. coli. This inhibition can be relieved by adding lactose or isopropyl-β-D-thiogalactopyranoside (IPTG).
   5417..5439    +  promoter       SV40 promoter (fragment): SV40 enhancer and early promoter
   5463..5598    +  rep_origin     SV40 ori: SV40 origin of replication
   5618..5752    +  polyA_signal   SV40 poly(A) signal: SV40 polyadenylation signal
   5754..5808    -  CDS            lacI (fragment): lac repressor; lacI; The lac repressor binds to the lac operator to inhibit transcription in E. coli. This inhibition can be relieved by adding lactose or isopropyl-β-D-thiogalactopyranoside (IPTG).
>Addgene plasmid #214276 | pCAGGS-HaloTag-KRas4B(CT) | addgene full sequence | sequence record 423511 | Addgene NGS Result
AATACGGTTATCCACAGAATCAGGGGATAACGCAGGAAAGAACATGTGAGCAAAAGGCCAGCAAAAGGCC
AGGAACCGTAAAAAGGCCGCGTTGCTGGCGTTTTTCCATAGGCTCCGCCCCCCTGACGAGCATCACAAAA
ATCGACGCTCAAGTCAGAGGTGGCGAAACCCGACAGGACTATAAAGATACCAGGCGTTTCCCCCTGGAAG
CTCCCTCGTGCGCTCTCCTGTTCCGACCCTGCCGCTTACCGGATACCTGTCCGCCTTTCTCCCTTCGGGA
AGCGTGGCGCTTTCTCATAGCTCACGCTGTAGGTATCTCAGTTCGGTGTAGGTCGTTCGCTCCAAGCTGG
GCTGTGTGCACGAACCCCCCGTTCAGCCCGACCGCTGCGCCTTATCCGGTAACTATCGTCTTGAGTCCAA
CCCGGTAAGACACGACTTATCGCCACTGGCAGCAGCCACTGGTAACAGGATTAGCAGAGCGAGGTATGTA
GGCGGTGCTACAGAGTTCTTGAAGTGGTGGCCTAACTACGGCTACACTAGAAGAACAGTATTTGGTATCT
GCGCTCTGCTGAAGCCAGTTACCTTCGGAAAAAGAGTTGGTAGCTCTTGATCCGGCAAACAAACCACCGC
TGGTAGCGGTGGTTTTTTTGTTTGCAAGCAGCAGATTACGCGCAGAAAAAAAGGATCTCAAGAAGATCCT
TTGATCTTTTCTACGGGGTCTGACGCTCAGTGGAACGAAAACTCACGTTAAGGGATTTTGGTCATGAGAT
TATCAAAAAGGATCTTCACCTAGATCCTTTTAAATTAAAAATGAAGTTTTAAATCAATCTAAAGTATATA
TGAGTAAACTTGGTCTGACAGTTACCAATGCTTAATCAGTGAGGCACCTATCTCAGCGATCTGTCTATTT
CGTTCATCCATAGTTGCCTGACTCCCCGTCGTGTAGATAACTACGATACGGGAGGGCTTACCATCTGGCC
CCAGTGCTGCAATGATACCGCGAGACCCACGCTCACCGGCTCCAGATTTATCAGCAATAAACCAGCCAGC
CGGAAGGGCCGAGCGCAGAAGTGGTCCTGCAACTTTATCCGCCTCCATCCAGTCTATTAATTGTTGCCGG
GAAGCTAGAGTAAGTAGTTCGCCAGTTAATAGTTTGCGCAACGTTGTTGCCATTGCTACAGGCATCGTGG
TGTCACGCTCGTCGTTTGGTATGGCTTCATTCAGCTCCGGTTCCCAACGATCAAGGCGAGTTACATGATC
CCCCATGTTGTGCAAAAAAGCGGTTAGCTCCTTCGGTCCTCCGATCGTTGTCAGAAGTAAGTTGGCCGCA
GTGTTATCACTCATGGTTATGGCAGCACTGCATAATTCTCTTACTGTCATGCCATCCGTAAGATGCTTTT
CTGTGACTGGTGAGTACTCAACCAAGTCATTCTGAGAATAGTGTATGCGGCGACCGAGTTGCTCTTGCCC
GGCGTCAATACGGGATAATACCGCGCCACATAGCAGAACTTTAAAAGTGCTCATCATTGGAAAACGTTCT
TCGGGGCGAAAACTCTCAAGGATCTTACCGCTGTTGAGATCCAGTTCGATGTAACCCACTCGTGCACCCA
ACTGATCTTCAGCATCTTTTACTTTCACCAGCGTTTCTGGGTGAGCAAAAACAGGAAGGCAAAATGCCGC
AAAAAAGGGAATAAGGGCGACACGGAAATGTTGAATACTCATACTCTTCCTTTTTCAATATTATTGAAGC
ATTTATCAGGGTTATTGTCTCATGAGCGGATACATATTTGAATGTATTTAGAAAAATAAACAAATAGGGG
TTCCGCGCACATTTCCCCGAAAAGTGCCACCTGGGTCGACATTGATTATTGACTAGTTATTAATAGTAAT
CAATTACGGGGTCATTAGTTCATAGCCCATATATGGAGTTCCGCGTTACATAACTTACGGTAAATGGCCC
GCCTGGCTGACCGCCCAACGACCCCCGCCCATTGACGTCAATAATGACGTATGTTCCCATAGTAACGCCA
ATAGGGACTTTCCATTGACGTCAATGGGTGGAGTATTTACGGTAAACTGCCCACTTGGCAGTACATCAAG
TGTATCATATGCCAAGTACGCCCCCTATTGACGTCAATGACGGTAAATGGCCCGCCTGGCATTATGCCCA
GTACATGACCTTATGGGACTTTCCTACTTGGCAGTACATCTACGTATTAGTCATCGCTATTACCATGGTC
GAGGTGAGCCCCACGTTCTGCTTCACTCTCCCCATCTCCCCCCCCTCCCCACCCCCAATTTTGTATTTAT
TTATTTTTTAATTATTTTGTGCAGCGATGGGGGCGGGGGGGGGGGGGGSGCGCGCCAGGCGGGGCGGGGC
GGGGCGAGGGGCGGGGCGGGGCGAGGCGGAGAGGTGCGGCGGCAGCCAATCAGAGCGGCGCGCTCCGAAA
GTTTCCTTTTATGGCGAGGCGGCGGCGGCGGCGGCCCTATAAAAAGCGAAGCGCGCGGCGGGCGGGAGTC
GCTGCGCGCTGCCTTCGCCCCGTGCCCCGCTCCGCCGCCGCCTCGCGCCGCCCGCCCCGGCTCTGACTGA
CCGCGTTACTCCCACAGGTGAGCGGGCGGGACGGCCCTTCTCCTCCGGGCTGTAATTAGCGCTTGGTTTA
ATGACGGCTTGTTTCTTTTCTGTGGCTGCGTGAAAGCCTTGAGGGGCTCCGGGAGGGCCCTTTGTGCGGG
GGGAGCGGCTCGGGGGGTGCGTGCGTGTGTGTGTGCGTGGGGAGCGCCGCGTGCGGCTCCGCGCTGCCCG
GCGGCTGTGAGCGCTGCGGGCGCGGCGCGGGGCTTTGTGCGCTCCGCAGTGTGCGCGAGGGGAGCGCGGC
CGGGGGCGGTGCCCCGCGGTGCGGGGGGGGCTGCGAGGGGAACAAAGGCTGCGTGCGGGGTGTGTGCGTG
GGGGGGTGAGCAGGGGGTGTGGGCGCGTCGGTCGGGCTGCAACCCCCCCTGCACCCCCCTCCCCGAGTTG
CTGAGCACGGCCCGGCTTCGGGTGCGGGGCTCCGTACGGGGCGTGGCGCGGGGCTCGCCGTGCCGGGCGG
GGGGTGGCGGCAGGTGGGGGTGCCGGGCGGGGCGGGGCCGCCTCGGGCCGGGGAGGGCTCGGGGGAGGGG
CGCGGCGGCCCCCGGAGCGCCGGCGGCTGTCGAGGCGCGGCGAGCCGCAGCCATTGCCTTTTATGGTAAT
CGTGCGAGAGGGCGCAGGGACTTCCTTTGTCCCAAATCTGTGCGGAGCCGAAATCTGGGAGGCGCCGCCG
CACCCCCTCTAGCGGGCGCGGGGCGAAGCGGTGCGGCGCCGGCAGGAAGGAAATGGGCGGGGAGGGCCTT
CGTGCGTCGCCGCGCCGCCGTCCCCTTCTCCCTCTCCAGCCTCGGGGCTGTCCGCGGGGGGACGGCTGCC
TTCGGGGGGGACGGGGCAGGGCGGGGTTCGGCTTCTGGCGTGTGACCGGCGGCTCTAGAGCCTCTGCTAA
CCATGTTCATGCCTTCTTCTTTTTCCTACAGCTCCTGGGCAACGTGCTGGTTATTGTGCTGTCTCATCAT
TTTGGCAAAGAATTGATGGCAGAAATCGGTACTGGCTTTCCATTCGACCCCCATTATGTGGAAGTCCTGG
GCGAGCGCATGCACTACGTCGATGTTGGTCCGCGCGATGGCACCCCTGTGCTGTTCCTGCACGGTAACCC
GACCTCCTCCTACGTGTGGCGCAACATCATCCCGCATGTTGCACCGACCCATCGCTGCATTGCTCCAGAC
CTGATCGGTATGGGCAAATCCGACAAACCAGACCTGGGTTATTTCTTCGACGACCACGTCCGCTTCATGG
ATGCCTTCATCGAAGCCCTGGGTCTGGAAGAGGTCGTCCTGGTCATTCACGACTGGGGCTCCGCTCTGGG
TTTCCACTGGGCCAAGCGCAATCCAGAGCGCGTCAAAGGTATTGCATTTATGGAGTTCATCCGCCCTATC
CCGACCTGGGACGAATGGCCAGAATTTGCCCGCGAGACCTTCCAGGCCTTCCGCACCACCGACGTCGGCC
GCAAGCTGATCATCGATCAGAACGTTTTTATCGAGGGTACGCTGCCGATGGGTGTCGTCCGCCCGCTGAC
TGAAGTCGAGATGGACCATTACCGCGAGCCGTTCCTGAATCCTGTTGACCGCGAGCCACTGTGGCGCTTC
CCAAACGAGCTGCCAATCGCCGGTGAGCCAGCGAACATCGTCGCGCTGGTCGAAGAATACATGGACTGGC
TGCACCAGTCCCCTGTCCCGAAGCTGCTGTTCTGGGGCACCCCAGGCGTTCTGATCCCACCGGCCGAAGC
CGCTCGCCTGGCCAAAAGCCTGCCTAACTGCAAGGCTGTGGACATCGGCCCGGGTCTGAATCTGCTGCAA
GAAGACAACCCGGACCTGATCGGCAGCGAGATCGCGCGCTGGCTGTCGACGCTCGAGATTTCCGGCGGCT
CCGGTGCCAGTGCTGGTGGTGGCAGCCTCGAGATTTCCGGCGGGAAGAAAAAGAAGAAGAAGTCCAAGAC
AAAATGCGTGATTATGTAGGCGGCCGCCACCGCGGTGGAGCTCCAGCTTTTGTTCCCTTTAGTGAGGGTT
AATTGCGCGCTTGGCGTAATCATGGTCATAGCTGTTTCCTGTGTGAAATTGTTATCCGCTAATTCACTCC
TCAGGTGCAGGCTGCCTATCAGAAGGTGGTGGCTGGTGTGGCCAATGCCCTGGCTCACAAATACCACTGA
GATCTTTTTCCCTCTGCCAAAAATTATGGGGACATCATGAAGCCCCTTGAGCATCTGACTTCTGGCTAAT
AAAGGAAATTTATTTTCATTGCAATAGTGTGTTGGAATTTTTTGTGTCTCTCACTCGGAAGGACATATGG
GAGGGCAAATCATTTAAAACATCAGAATGAGTATTTGGTTTAGAGTTTGGCAACATATGCCCATATGCTG
GCTGCCATGAACAAAGGTTGGCTATAAAGAGGTCATCAGTATATGAAACAGCCCCCTGCTGTCCATTCCT
TATTCCATAGAAAAGCCTTGACTTGAGGTTAGATTTTTTTTATATTTTGTTTTGTGTTATTTTTTTCTTT
AACATCCCTAAAATTTTCCTTACATGTTTTACTAGCCAGATTTTTCCTCCTCTCCTGACTACTCCCAGTC
ATAGCTGTCCCTCTTCTCTTATGGAGATCCCTCGACCTGCAGCCCAAGCTTGGCGTAATCATGGTCATAG
CTGTTTCCTGTGTGAAATTGTTATCCGCTCACAATTCCACACAACATACGAGCCGGAAGCATAAAGTGTA
AAGCCTGGGGTGCCTAATGAGTGAGCTAACTCACATTAATTGCGTTGCGCTCACTGCCCGCTTTCCAGTC
GGGAAACCTGTCGTGCCAGCGGATCCGCATCTCAATTAGTCAGCAACCATAGTCCCGCCCCTAACTCCGC
CCATCCCGCCCCTAACTCCGCCCAGTTCCGCCCATTCTCCGCCCCATGGCTGACTAATTTTTTTTATTTA
TGCAGAGGCCGAGGCCGCCTCGGCCTCTGAGCTATTCCAGAAGTAGTGAGGAGGCTTTTTTGGAGGCCTA
GGCTTTTGCAAAAAGCTAACTTGTTTATTGCAGCTTATAATGGTTACAAATAAAGCAATAGCATCACAAA
TTTCACAAATAAAGCATTTTTTTCACTGCATTCTAGTTGTGGTTTGTCCAAACTCATCAATGTATCTTAT
CATGTCTGGATCCGCTGCATTAATGAATCGGCCAACGCGCGGGGAGAGGCGGTTTGCGTATTGGGCGCTC
TTCCGCTTCCTCGCTCACTGACTCGCTGCGCTCGGTCGTTCGGCTGCGGCGAGCGGTATCAGCTCACTCA
AAGGCGGT
